>Addgene plasmid #205030 | pET-6xHis-GFP(-6)-H1 | addgene full sequence | sequence record 405640 | Addgene NGS Result
GACACATGCAGCTCCCGGAGACGGTCACAGCTTGTCTGTAAGCGGATGCCGGGAGCAGACAAGCCCGTCA
GGGCGCGTCAGCGGGTGTTGGCGGGTGTCGGGGCGCAGCCATGACCCAGTCACGTAGCGATAGCGGAGTG
TATACTGGCTTAACTATGCGGCATCAGAGCAGATTGTACTGAGAGTGCACCATTGCGGTGTGAAATACCG
CACAGATGCGTAAGGAGAAAATACCGCATCAGGCGCTCTTCCGCTTCCTCGCTCACTGACTCGCTGCGCT
CGGTCGTTCGGCTGCGGCGAGCGGTATCAGCTCACTCAAAGGCGGTAATACGGTTATCCACAGAATCAGG
GGATAACGCAGGAAAGAACATGTGAGCAAAAGGCCAGCAAAAGGCCAGGAACCGTAAAAAGGCCGCGTTG
CTGGCGTTTTTCCATAGGCTCCGCCCCCCTGACGAGCATCACAAAAATCGACGCTCAAGTCAGAGGTGGC
GAAACCCGACAGGACTATAAAGATACCAGGCGTTTCCCCCTGGAAGCTCCCTCGTGCGCTCTCCTGTTCC
GACCCTGCCGCTTACCGGATACCTGTCCGCCTTTCTCCCTTCGGGAAGCGTGGCGCTTTCTCATAGCTCA
CGCTGTAGGTATCTCAGTTCGGTGTAGGTCGTTCGCTCCAAGCTGGGCTGTGTGCACGAACCCCCCGTTC
AGCCCGACCGCTGCGCCTTATCCGGTAACTATCGTCTTGAGTCCAACCCGGTAAGACACGACTTATCGCC
ACTGGCAGCAGCCACTGGTAACAGGATTAGCAGAGCGAGGTATGTAGGCGGTGCTACAGAGTTCTTGAAG
TGGTGGCCTAACTACGGCTACACTAGAAGGACAGTATTTGGTATCTGCGCTCTGCTGAAGCCAGTTACCT
TCGGAAAAAGAGTTGGTAGCTCTTGATCCGGCAAACAAACCACCGCTGGTAGCGGTGGTTTTTTTGTTTG
CAAGCAGCAGATTACGCGCAGAAAAAAAGGATCTCAAGAAGATCCTTTGATCTTTTCTACGGGGTCTGAC
GCTCAGTGGAACGAAAACTCACGTTAAGGGATTTTGGTCATGACCTATTTGTTTATTTTTCTAAATACAT
TCAAATATGTATCCGCTCATGAGACAATAACCCTGATAAATGCTTCAATCATGATTGAAAAAGGAAGAGT
ATGAGTATTCAACATTTCCGTGTCGCCCTTATTCCCTTTTTTGCGGCATTTTGCCTTCCTGTTTTTGCTC
ACCCAGAAACGCTGGTGAAAGTAAAAGATGCTGAAGATCAGTTGGGTGCACGAGTGGGTTACATCGAACT
GGATCTCAACAGCGGTAAGATCCTTGAGAGTTTTCGCCCCGAAGAACGTTTTCCAATGATGAGCACTTTT
AAAGTTCTGCTATGTGGCGCGGTATTATCCCGTATTGACGCCGGGCAAGAGCAACTCGGTCGCCGCATAC
ACTATTCTCAGAATGACTTGGTTGAGTACTCACCAGTCACAGAAAAGCATCTTACGGATGGCATGACAGT
AAGAGAATTATGCAGTGCTGCCATAACCATGAGTGATAACACTGCGGCCAACTTACTTCTGACAACGATC
GGAGGACCGAAGGAGCTAACCGCTTTTTTGCACAACATGGGGGATCATGTAACTCGCCTTGATCGTTGGG
AACCGGAGCTGAATGAAGCCATACCAAACGACGAGCGTGACACCACGATGCCTGTAGCAATGGCAACAAC
GTTGCGCAAACTATTAACTGGCGAACTACTTACTCTAGCTTCCCGGCAACAATTAATAGACTGGATGGAG
GCGGATAAAGTTGCAGGACCACTTCTGCGCTCGGCCCTTCCGGCTGGCTGGTTTATTGCTGATAAATCTG
GAGCCGGTGAGCGTGGGTCTCGCGGTATCATTGCAGCACTGGGGCCAGATGGTAAGCCCTCCCGTATCGT
AGTTATCTACACGACGGGGAGTCAGGCAACTATGGATGAACGAAATAGACAGATCGCTGAGATAGGTGCC
TCACTGATTAAGCATTGGTAACTGTCAGACCAAGTTTACTCATATATACTTTAGATTGATTTAAAACTTC
ATTTTTAATTTAAAAGGATCTAGGTGAAGATCCTTTTTGATAATCTCATGCCATCGTGCCGCCAGAAATT
GTAAACGTTAATATTTTGTTAAAATTCGCGTTAAATTTTTGTTAAATCAGCTCATTTTTTAACCAATAGG
CCGAAATCGGCAAAATCCCTTATAAATCAAAAGAATAGACCGAGATAGGGT
[37 nt withheld, positions 2292-2328]
AAAGAACGTGGACTCCAACGTCAAAGG
[49 nt withheld, positions 2356-2404]
T
[91 nt withheld, positions 2406-2496]
G
[124 nt withheld, positions 2498-2621]
CCCATTCGCCAATCCGGATATAGTTCCTCCTTTCAGCAAAAAACCCCTCAAGACCCGTTTAGAGGCCCCA
AGGGGTTATGCTAGTTATTGCTCAGCGGTGGCAGCAGCCTAGGTTAATTAAGCTGCGCTAGTAGACGAGT
CCATGTGCTGGCGTTCAAATTTCGCAGCAGCGGTTTCTTTACCAGACTCGAGTTATTATTTCTTCCTTCT
CCTCTTTTTCTTGTACAGCTCGTCCATTCCGTGAGTAATGCCTGCAGCGGTCACGAATTCTAACAGAACC
ATGTGATCGCGTTTTTCGTTCGGATCTTTGCTCAGTGCTGACTGGGTGCTCAGGTAGTGGTTGTCAGGTA
ACAGTACAGGCCCGTCACCAATCGGCGTGTTTTGTTGATAATGATCCGCTAATTGAACGCTGCCGTCTTC
CACGTTATGGCGAATTTTGAAATTTGCCTTGATACCGTTTTTCTGTTTATCGGCCGTAATATACACGTTA
TGAGAATTAAAGTTATATTCCAGCTTATGGCCTAAAATGTTGCCGTCTTCTTTGAAGTCGATACCTTTCA
GTTCGATACGGTTTACTAATGTGTCGCCTTCAAATTTCACTTCCGCACGCGTTTTATAGGTGCCATCGTC
CTTGAAGCTGATTGTACGCTCTTGAACATATCCTTCAGGCATGGCTGATTTGAAAAAATCGTGTTGTTTC
ATATGATCTGGGTAACGACTGAAGCACTGAACGCCATAGGTCAGGGTGGTCACTAAGGTGGGCCACGGAA
CGGGTAATTTGCCTGTTGTGCAAATAAACTTCAGGGTCAATTTACCATTGGTAGCGTCACCTTCGCCTTC
GCCGCGCACGCTAAATTTGTGACCGTTCACGTCGCCGTCTAATTCCACTAAGATCGGTACTACACCCGTA
AACAGCTCTTCACCTTTGCTAGCGCCACCGTGATGGTGGTGGTGATGACCCATGGTATATCTCCTTCTTA
AAGTTAAACAAAATTATTTCTAGAGGGGAATTGTTATCCGCTCACAATTCCCCTATAGTGAGTCGTATTA
ATTTCGCGGGATCGAGATCGATCTCGATCCTCTACGCCGGACGCATCGTGGCCGGCATCACCGGCGCCAC
AGGTGCGGTTGCTGGCGCCTATATCGCCGACATCACCGATGGGGAAGATCGGGCTCGCCACTTCGGGCTC
ATGAGCGCTTGTTTCGGCGTGGGTATGGTGGCAGGCCCCGTGGCCGGGGGACTGTTGGGCGCCATCTCCT
TGCATGCACCATTCCTTGCGGCGGCGGTGCTCAACGGCCTCAACCTACTACTGGGCTGCTTCCTAATGCA
GGAGTCGCATAAGGGAGAGCGTCGAGATCCCGGACACCATCGAATGGCGCAAAACCTTTCGCGGTATGGC
ATGATAGCGCCCGGAAGAGAGTCAATTCAGGGTGGTGAATGTGAAACCAGTAACGTTATACGATGTCGCA
GAGTATGCCGGTGTCTCTTATCAGACCGTTTCCCGCGTGGTGAACCAGGCCAGCCACGTTTCTGCGAAAA
CGCGGGAAAAAGTGGAAGCGGCGATGGCGGAGCTGAATTACATTCCCAACCGCGTGGCACAACAACTGGC
GGGCAAACAGTCGTTGCTGATTGGCGTTGCCACCTCCAGTCTGGCCCTGCACGCGCCGTCGCAAATTGTC
GCGGCGATTAAATCTCGCGCCGATCAACTGGGTGCCAGCGTGGTGGTGTCGATGGTAGAACGAAGCGGCG
TCGAAGCCTGTAAAGCGGCGGTGCACAATCTTCTCGCGCAACGCGTCAGTGGGCTGATCATTAACTATCC
GCTGGATGACCAGGATGCCATTGCTGTGGAAGCTGCCTGCACTAATGTTCCGGCGTTATTTCTTGATGTC
TCTGACCAGACACCCATCAACAGTATTATTTTCTCCCATGAAGACGGTACGCGACTGGGCGTGGAGCATC
TGGTCGCATTGGGTCACCAGCAAATCGCGCTGTTAGCGGGCCCATTAAGTTCTGTCTCGGCGCGTCTGCG
TCTGGCTGGCTGGCATAAATATCTCACTCGCAATCAAATTCAGCCGATAGCGGAACGGGAAGGCGACTGG
AGTGCCATGTCCGGTTTTCAACAAACCATGCAAATGCTGAATGAGGGCATCGTTCCCACTGCGATGCTGG
TTGCCAACGATCAGATGGCGCTGGGCGCAATGCGCGCCATTACCGAGTCCGGGCTGCGCGTTGGTGCGGA
CATCTCGGTAGTGGGATACGACGATACCGAAGACAGCTCATGTTATATCCCGCCGTTAACCACCATCAAA
CAGGATTTTCGCCTGCTGGGGCAAACCAGCGTGGACCGCTTGCTGCAACTCTCTCAGGGCCAGGCGGTGA
AGGGCAATCAGCTGTTGCCCGTCTCACTGGTGAAAAGAAAAACCACCCTGGCGCCCAATACGCAAACCGC
CTCTCCCCGCGCGTTGGCCGATTCATTAATGCAGCTGGCACGACAGGTTTCCCGACTGGAAAGCGGGCAG
TGAGCGCAACGCAATTAATGTAAGTTAGCTCACTCATTAGGCACCGGGATCTCGACCGATGCCCTTGAGA
GCCTTCAACCCAGTCAGCTCCTTCCGGTGGGCGCGGGGCATGACTAGCATGATCGTGCTCCTGTCGTTGA
GGACCCGGCTAGGCTGGCGGGGTTGCCTTACTGGTTAGCAGAATGAATCACCGATACGCGAGCGAACGTG
AAGCGACTGCTGCTGCAAAACGTCTGCGACCTGAGCAACAACATGAATGGTCTTCGGTTTCCGTGTTTCG
TAAAGTCTGGAAACGCGGAAGTCAGCGCCCTGCACCATTATGTTCCGGATCTGCATCGCAGGATGCTGCT
GGCTACCCTGTGGAACACCTACATCTGTATTAACGAAGCGCTGGCATTGACCCTGAGTGATTTTTCTCTG
GTCCCGCCGCATCCATACCGCCAGTTGTTTACCCTCACAACGTTCCAGTAACCGGGCATGTTCATCATCA
GTAACCCGTATCGTGAGCATCCTCTCTCGTTTCATCGGTATCATTACCCCCATGAACAGAAATCCCCCTT
ACACGGAGGCATCAGTGACCAAACAGGAAAAAACCGCCCTTAACATGGCCCGCTTTATCAGAAGCCAGAC
ATTAACGCTTCTGGAGAAACTCAACGAGCTGGACGCGGATGAACAGGCAGACATCTGTGAATCGCTTCAC
GACCACGCTGATGAGCTTTACCGCAGCTGCCTCGCGCGTTTCGGTGATGACGGTGAAAACCTCT
Features (pLannotate 1.2.2; 19 found; start..end, strand, type, name):
    104..243     +  misc_feature   bom: basis of mobility region from pBR322
    429..1017    -  rep_origin     ori: high-copy-number ColE1/pMB1/pBR322/pUC origin of replication
   1098..1190    +  promoter       AmpR promoter: bla
   1191..2051    +  CDS            AmpR: β-lactamase; bla; confers resistance to ampicillin, carbenicillin, and related antibiotics
   2166..2621    -  rep_origin     f1 ori (sequence partly withheld): f1 bacteriophage origin of replication; arrow indicates direction of (+) strand synthesis
   2658..2705    -  terminator     T7 terminator: transcription terminator for bacteriophage T7 RNA polymerase
   2713..2730    -  CDS            SET1 (fragment): solubility-enhancement tag derived from T7 phage gene 10B
   2760..2801    -  CDS            S-Tag (fragment): affinity and epitope tag derived from pancreatic ribonuclease A
   2841..3551    -  CDS            Superfolder GFP: Superfolder GFP is a basic (constitutively fluorescent) green fluorescent protein published in 2005, derived from Aequorea victoria. It is reported to be a very rapidly-maturing weak dimer.
   3591..3613    -  RBS            RBS: efficient ribosome binding site from bacteriophage T7 gene 10 (Olins and Rangwala, 1989)
   3628..3652    -  protein_bind   lac operator: The lac repressor binds to the lac operator to inhibit transcription in E. coli. This inhibition can be relieved by adding lactose or isopropyl-β-D-thiogalactopyranoside (IPTG). lac repressor encoded by lacI
   3653..3671    -  promoter       T7 promoter: promoter for bacteriophage T7 RNA polymerase
   3697..3976    +  CDS            TcR (fragment): tetracycline efflux protein; tet; confers resistance to tetracycline
   3984..4061    +  promoter       lacI promoter: lacI
   4062..5144    +  CDS            lacI: lac repressor; lacI; The lac repressor binds to the lac operator to inhibit transcription in E. coli. This inhibition can be relieved by adding lactose or isopropyl-β-D-thiogalactopyranoside (IPTG).
   5157..5178    +  protein_bind   CAP binding site: CAP binding activates transcription in the presence of cAMP. E. coli catabolite activator protein
   5193..5257    +  CDS            TcR (fragment): tetracycline efflux protein; tet; confers resistance to tetracycline
   5319..5699    -  CDS            YPB1_ECOLX: Protein predicted: Swiss-Prot protein existence level 4. From Escherichia coli.
   5716..2       +  CDS            rop (across the origin): Rop protein, which maintains plasmids at low copy number; rop
