[The description below was written by a language model from this plasmid's Addgene catalogue record and pLannotate feature annotations shown in this document.]
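Description:
pET-6xHis-GFP(-6)-H1 is a bacterial expression plasmid of about 5.9 kb built on a pETDuet backbone. It produces a tagged green fluorescent protein designed to drive biomolecular condensate formation inside E. coli. It replicates from a ColE1/pMB1-type origin and retains the pBR322 bom region and the rop gene. The catalogue lists it as high copy, although rop normally moderates copy number. Selection is by ampicillin through the bla β-lactamase gene, and an f1 origin is also present. Short tetracycline-resistance fragments in the annotation are non-functional pBR322 remnants.

The expression cassette consists of a T7 promoter followed by a lac operator, the strong T7 gene 10 ribosome binding site, the fusion coding sequence and a T7 terminator. The plasmid carries lacI under its own promoter, so transcription is repressed until IPTG is added in a host that supplies T7 RNA polymerase. The insert, cloned between NcoI and XhoI, is annotated as a superfolder GFP. The name GFP(-6) presumably denotes a variant with a net charge of −6. The GFP has a short N-terminal histidine tag for affinity purification and a C-terminal lysine/arginine-rich cationic peptide called H1, a single repeat of the charge-patterned motif. Only one T7 cassette is annotated. The S-tag and SET1 fragments downstream of GFP appear to be leftover multiple-cloning-site sequence, and the record does not list them as part of the fusion.

According to the record, the construct is used to study how charge-patterned disordered cationic peptides attached to a fluorescent globular protein tune intracellular phase separation in bacteria. GFP fluorescence reports on condensate formation.
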