Addgene plasmid #205030: pET-6xHis-GFP(-6)-H1
Purpose: Fluorescent protein with charge-patterned cationic peptide to promote biomolecular condensate formation in E. coli
Depositing lab: Allie Obermeyer. Depositing organization: Columbia University. Publication: Charge-Patterned Disordered Peptides Tune Intracellular Phase Separation in Bacteria. Liao J, Yeong V, Obermeyer AC. ACS Synth Biol. 2024 Feb 3. doi: 10.1021/acssynbio.3c00564. PubMed 38308651.
Backbone
  Vector backbone: pETDuet
  Vector type: Bacterial Expression
Growth in bacteria
  Bacterial resistance: Ampicillin, 100 μg/mL
  Growth temperature: 37°C
  Growth strain: DH5alpha
  Copy number: High Copy
Gene/Insert
  Gene/Insert name: GFP(-6)-H1 (alt name: GFP(-6)-K(KRRRKK)1)
  Species: Other
  Tag / fusion protein: MGHHHHHGGA (N terminal on insert); KKRRRKK (C terminal on insert)
  Cloning method: Restriction Enzyme; 5′ cloning site NcoI (unknown if destroyed); 3′ cloning site XhoI (unknown if destroyed)
  Sequencing primers: 5′ T7; 3′ T7-term
Terms and licenses: Academic/Nonprofit Terms; Industry Terms: Not Available to Industry
How to cite: pET-6xHis-GFP(-6)-H1 was a gift from Allie Obermeyer (Addgene plasmid # 205030 ; http://n2t.net/addgene:205030 ; RRID:Addgene_205030)
